>Addgene plasmid #193004 | Zic4-3505-D2:Luc | addgene full sequence | sequence record 378759 | Addgene NGS Result
CTCCATCAAAACAAAACGAAACAAAACAAACTAGCAAAATAGGCTGTCCCCAGTGCAAGTGCAGGTGCCA
GAACATTTCTCTATCGATAGGTACCAAAACAAAAAAACAACGTAATTACATAACATGACGTAATGCAACT
TTAATACGCATTTGCAGTGAATACTTTATTATTTATATATATATATATATACTCACACATACGTATACAT
ATATATGTATAATCAAATACGTAAATAGATATAGATATAATATATGAATATATTATAAGTTTAATTTATT
CTATTGTTATTGATTTTTAAAAGAAAGTCAGAAAATCTTAAACTGAAAGCAAAAAAAAAACTTTTTCAAT
AATATACTTTTATCATTATTTTGTTGTTGTTGTTATGATTGTTATTATAATTATAATAATAACTTTTATT
ATTGTTATTATTATTATTATTGTAATCGTTTATGAAAACTTGATGGTTGCTAAAGATTTAAGGTAAATAA
ATCGCCCCCTCTCGCTATTGATTTGTTTATTTTAAATAACGGGCATTGGCGTGAAATTAATGGCAGCTTA
TCATACGAATTGCTATACATTCAAAGAATTTTTGTTAGTACCCATGAGTTTATTTTGAGGTGACCCATGC
TGTTCTCATTAATCTAAAACCATTGGTTTTTTGATTAAAAGGATCATCGCTCAAATAAAGTGTTTTACTC
AGGCGTGTGATAACTGTATTACTAAGACTTCCTCGATATAAACTTGCATCAAATTATTTCTGAATAATGA
TTATTGTCAAAAACAAAGACACAGTTGACTAAATTCCTAACTTACTTTGTATTATTTTTTGTCTGTAATT
TTATAGACCGATATGTTACTTTTGCTACATGTGTTAGAAGTTGTTTGAGAATTCAAACTGAGTGAAAAAA
ATGGACAAATAAAACAAAATAAAACGCGTATGTCCTGCTACCTTTTTATAGCTGTTTTAAATAAAGTTTC
TTTTGGTATTCTAATGTTGTGACTTCTAAAAAAATTATGCAATCAAAGATTATCGACGCAACGATAAGTC
AATTAAAGGAAAGGGGTGCTACATATGAGACAACACATGTGTGTTTTACATTTTTAACCGGTTTAACGTC
ACTCCGAACAAAGTTTAAATTAATGCGAACGTTTTATTTTTGTAGCTAAACATCTGAGTTAAAAATGCTT
GCGCACGTTCTTTTAACAAAAACAGCTCATCTTATTGTTTTACTTTTTATTTTTTATTAAATTAAAAAAA
ATATAATTAAAAAATATTTTTGTAAGAATCTTAACAGATATTTTACGATAAAATTTCTTATCTAAAGTAT
CGTTTTCAGGTTACTCGCGTAGACTTATAATTTTCAATAAAGATTACCCAATTTGTCTAATTAGCATAAC
AATTAATTATAAGTAAATAACCGGAGATAATAAGTAAATAACCTGAGATAAAAACCTCAAAGAGTACAGC
AGATTGGAAATCATTTTTTTTTTTTTCAAGAAACCGCGCGCATTCACTCGTATACCTTAATTGTATAATC
TTTTAGTTAAACAAGCACCAAAACCGGAACAAAGGTAGTAGTATACAATCAAAGCAAGCTTTGATATCTC
TAATATTTTTTTCAATTTTTTTTTTATCCACTTATTTGTCTGAGCTATTTCTTTACCTTAATTACGCTAT
AAAATTTTCTTCTCGACAAGCGGCGTAGCTTTGAGTTTATAGCTCTTTTCTGAAGTCTAATTCCTTCTGT
TTTTATTACAATCCTGACTAAGCTTCCTCAAAGTCAAGGAAAACAAATGCAGTTAAAAAGAAAATAATCC
TTGTAAACACGTTTCATCCTTCATAAAAAACGTACGCTAATAAAGCTTTTTTGTTTACAGTTAAGCAAGC
TAATTTAGAATTTCAGAATTACTCTTTGCAAAAAAAAAAAAAAAAAAAAAAAAAAAAAAAAAAAAAAAAA
AAAAGTAATAATAATAATTAGCCACGTCATTTTGCAACCAGATTAAAATCCAGGAAATCTCAATGAAATT
ATTTGGGAGGAAGTTGTATATTTCTAAAATTTAGCAGAACTTATATTAGCGTATATCTTCGACACACATA
AACTTACTGTGATATTACAAAATGACTCAATTGAGTTAGAAATAAAATCAAATAAATAAACTAAATTTTC
CCAATACTACAAAGCAGGATCTGAAAGGTTCTTTTAAGGATTCTCGCTTCATACTTTTTTTGTTTTGTAT
TATTTTGCTCCCGTTAATTAGGAAATAAACTACCATGCAGATTAATTATGGGTATAATTGAAAGTTCGTG
CAGTTTTATTCTTCGTCAAATTAAATCAATAATTTAGTTCTATTTCGTTTTATTACTATAAATCCTCTAA
AGAACATTTTTGCTTGTTTTCTTTTTAAAGATCTCATTTTAATTTTTAATACCCCGCTATGATGTGATTG
GATGGGATCAAATGTGATTGGTTAAAAAAGTTTGAATAAGTATCAAGAACTGTCAATCAAAATAAATGAG
CGGCCAATCAGGTTAGTTATAAATCCTTATTAGCAACATAATCCCTACACATAGACAGATGTACCATACA
TAATGGAAAGGTAAAATTGATTTGTGCCCAAAAGCATTTAAAAGTCTCAATTTACATCCGAATGACACCG
TATTTCAGTCACCTCGAGATCTGCGATCTAAGTAAGCTTGGCATTCCGGTACTGTTGGTAAAGCCACCAT
GGAAGACGCCAAAAACATAAAGAAAGGCCCGGCGCCATTCTATCCGCTGGAAGATGGAACCGCTGGAGAG
CAACTGCATAAGGCTATGAAGAGATACGCCCTGGTTCCTGGAACAATTGCTTTTACAGATGCACATATCG
AGGTGGACATCACTTACGCTGAGTACTTCGAAATGTCCGTTCGGTTGGCAGAAGCTATGAAACGATATGG
GCTGAATACAAATCACAGAATCGTCGTATGCAGTGAAAACTCTCTTCAATTCTTTATGCCGGTGTTGGGC
GCGTTATTTATCGGAGTTGCAGTTGCGCCCGCGAACGACATTTATAATGAACGTGAATTGCTCAACAGTA
TGGGCATTTCGCAGCCTACCGTGGTGTTCGTTTCCAAAAAGGGGTTGCAAAAAATTTTGAACGTGCAAAA
AAAGCTCCCAATCATCCAAAAAATTATTATCATGGATTCTAAAACGGATTACCAGGGATTTCAGTCGATG
TACACGTTCGTCACATCTCATCTACCTCCCGGTTTTAATGAATACGATTTTGTGCCAGAGTCCTTCGATA
GGGACAAGACAATTGCACTGATCATGAACTCCTCTGGATCTACTGGTCTGCCTAAAGGTGTCGCTCTGCC
TCATAGAACTGCCTGCGTGAGATTCTCGCATGCCAGAGATCCTATTTTTGGCAATCAAATCATTCCGGAT
ACTGCGATTTTAAGTGTTGTTCCATTCCATCACGGTTTTGGAATGTTTACTACACTCGGATATTTGATAT
GTGGATTTCGAGTCGTCTTAATGTATAGATTTGAAGAAGAGCTGTTTCTGAGGAGCCTTCAGGATTACAA
GATTCAAAGTGCGCTGCTGGTGCCAACCCTATTCTCCTTCTTCGCCAAAAGCACTCTGATTGACAAATAC
GATTTATCTAATTTACACGAAATTGCTTCTGGTGGCGCTCCCCTCTCTAAGGAAGTCGGGGAAGCGGTTG
CCAAGAGGTTCCATCTGCCAGGTATCAGGCAAGGATATGGGCTCACTGAGACTACATCAGCTATTCTGAT
TACACCCGAGGGGGATGATAAACCGGGCGCGGTCGGTAAAGTTGTTCCATTTTTTGAAGCGAAGGTTGTG
GATCTGGATACCGGGAAAACGCTGGGCGTTAATCAAAGAGGCGAACTGTGTGTGAGAGGTCCTATGATTA
TGTCCGGTTATGTAAACAATCCGGAAGCGACCAACGCCTTGATTGACAAGGATGGATGGCTACATTCTGG
AGACATAGCTTACTGGGACGAAGACGAACACTTCTTCATCGTTGACCGCCTGAAGTCTCTGATTAAGTAC
AAAGGCTATCAGGTGGCTCCCGCTGAATTGGAATCCATCTTGCTCCAACACCCCAACATCTTCGACGCAG
GTGTCGCAGGTCTTCCCGACGATGACGCCGGTGAACTTCCCGCCGCCGTTGTTGTTTTGGAGCACGGAAA
GACGATGACGGAAAAAGAGATCGTGGATTACGTCGCCAGTCAAGTAACAACCGCGAAAAAGTTGCGCGGA
GGAGTTGTGTTTGTGGACGAAGTACCGAAAGGTCTTACCGGAAAACTCGACGCAAGAAAAATCAGAGAGA
TCCTCATAAAGGCCAAGAAGGGCGGAAAGATCGCCGTGTAATTCTAGAGTCGGGGCGGCCGGCCGCTTCG
AGCAGACATGATAAGATACATTGATGAGTTTGGACAAACCACAACTAGAATGCAGTGAAAAAAATGCTTT
ATTTGTGAAATTTGTGATGCTATTGCTTTATTTGTAACCATTATAAGCTGCAATAAACAAGTTAACAACA
ACAATTGCATTCATTTTATGTTTCAGGTTCAGGGGGAGGTGTGGGAGGTTTTTTAAAGCAAGTAAAACCT
CTACAAATGTGGTAAAATCGATAAGGATCCGTCGACCGATGCCCTTGAGAGCCTTCAACCCAGTCAGCTC
CTTCCGGTGGGCGCGGGGCATGACTATCGTCGCCGCACTTATGACTGTCTTCTTTATCATGCAACTCGTA
GGACAGGTGCCGGCAGCGCTCTTCCGCTTCCTCGCTCACTGACTCGCTGCGCTCGGTCGTTCGGCTGCGG
CGAGCGGTATCAGCTCACTCAAAGGCGGTAATACGGTTATCCACAGAATCAGGGGATAACGCAGGAAAGA
ACATGTGAGCAAAAGGCCAGCAAAAGGCCAGGAACCGTAAAAAGGCCGCGTTGCTGGCGTTTTTCCATAG
GCTCCGCCCCCCTGACGAGCATCACAAAAATCGACGCTCAAGTCAGAGGTGGCGAAACCCGACAGGACTA
TAAAGATACCAGGCGTTTCCCCCTGGAAGCTCCCTCGTGCGCTCTCCTGTTCCGACCCTGCCGCTTACCG
GATACCTGTCCGCCTTTCTCCCTTCGGGAAGCGTGGCGCTTTCTCATAGCTCACGCTGTAGGTATCTCAG
TTCGGTGTAGGTCGTTCGCTCCAAGCTGGGCTGTGTGCACGAACCCCCCGTTCAGCCCGACCGCTGCGCC
TTATCCGGTAACTATCGTCTTGAGTCCAACCCGGTAAGACACGACTTATCGCCACTGGCAGCAGCCACTG
GTAACAGGATTAGCAGAGCGAGGTATGTAGGCGGTGCTACAGAGTTCTTGAAGTGGTGGCCTAACTACGG
CTACACTAGAAGAACAGTATTTGGTATCTGCGCTCTGCTGAAGCCAGTTACCTTCGGAAAAAGAGTTGGT
AGCTCTTGATCCGGCAAACAAACCACCGCTGGTAGCGGTGGTTTTTTTGTTTGCAAGCAGCAGATTACGC
GCAGAAAAAAAGGATCTCAAGAAGATCCTTTGATCTTTTCTACGGGGTCTGACGCTCAGTGGAACGAAAA
CTCACGTTAAGGGATTTTGGTCATGAGATTATCAAAAAGGATCTTCACCTAGATCCTTTTAAATTAAAAA
TGAAGTTTTAAATCAATCTAAAGTATATATGAGTAAACTTGGTCTGACAGTTACCAATGCTTAATCAGTG
AGGCACCTATCTCAGCGATCTGTCTATTTCGTTCATCCATAGTTGCCTGACTCCCCGTCGTGTAGATAAC
TACGATACGGGAGGGCTTACCATCTGGCCCCAGTGCTGCAATGATACCGCGAGACCCACGCTCACCGGCT
CCAGATTTATCAGCAATAAACCAGCCAGCCGGAAGGGCCGAGCGCAGAAGTGGTCCTGCAACTTTATCCG
CCTCCATCCAGTCTATTAATTGTTGCCGGGAAGCTAGAGTAAGTAGTTCGCCAGTTAATAGTTTGCGCAA
CGTTGTTGCCATTGCTACAGGCATCGTGGTGTCACGCTCGTCGTTTGGTATGGCTTCATTCAGCTCCGGT
TCCCAACGATCAAGGCGAGTTACATGATCCCCCATGTTGTGCAAAAAAGCGGTTAGCTCCTTCGGTCCTC
CGATCGTTGTCAGAAGTAAGTTGGCCGCAGTGTTATCACTCATGGTTATGGCAGCACTGCATAATTCTCT
TACTGTCATGCCATCCGTAAGATGCTTTTCTGTGACTGGTGAGTACTCAACCAAGTCATTCTGAGAATAG
TGTATGCGGCGACCGAGTTGCTCTTGCCCGGCGTCAATACGGGATAATACCGCGCCACATAGCAGAACTT
TAAAAGTGCTCATCATTGGAAAACGTTCTTCGGGGCGAAAACTCTCAAGGATCTTACCGCTGTTGAGATC
CAGTTCGATGTAACCCACTCGTGCACCCAACTGATCTTCAGCATCTTTTACTTTCACCAGCGTTTCTGGG
TGAGCAAAAACAGGAAGGCAAAATGCCGCAAAAAAGGGAATAAGGGCGACACGGAAATGTTGAATACTCA
TACTCTTCCTTTTTCAATATTATTGAAGCATTTATCAGGGTTATTGTCTCATGAGCGGATACATATTTGA
ATGTATTTAGAAAAATAAACAAATAGGGGTTCCGCGCACATTTCCCCGAAAAGTGCCACCTG
[124 nt withheld, positions 6713-6836]
C
[91 nt withheld, positions 6838-6928]
A
[49 nt withheld, positions 6930-6978]
CCTTTGACGTTGGAGTCCACGTTCTTT
[37 nt withheld, positions 7006-7042]
ACCCTATCTCGGTCTATTCTTTTGATTTATAAGGGATTTTGCCGATTTCGGCCTATTGGTTAAAAAATGA
GCTGATTTAACAAAAATTTAACGCGAATTTTAACAAAATATTAACGCTTACAATTTGCCATTCGCCATTC
AGGCTGCGCAACTGTTGGGAAGGGCGATCGGTGCGGGCCTCTTCGCTATTACGCCAGCCCAAGCTACCAT
GATAAGTAAGTAATATTAAGGTACGGGAGGTACTTGGAGCGGCCGCAATAAAATATCTTTATTTTCATTA
CATCTGTGTGTTGGTTTTTTGTGTGAATCGATAGTACTAACATACGCT
Features (pLannotate 1.2.2; 11 found; start..end, strand, type, name):
   2729..4381    +  CDS            luciferase: firefly luciferase; luc+; enhanced luc+ version of the luciferase gene
   4422..4543    -  polyA_signal   SV40 poly(A) signal: SV40 polyadenylation signal
   4566..4634    -  CDS            large T antigen (fragment): large T antigen from SV40 (simian virus 40)
   4650..4782    +  CDS            TcR (fragment): tetracycline efflux protein; tet; confers resistance to tetracycline
   4962..5550    -  rep_origin     ori: high-copy-number ColE1/pMB1/pBR322/pUC origin of replication
   5721..6581    -  CDS            AmpR: β-lactamase; bla; confers resistance to ampicillin, carbenicillin, and related antibiotics
   6582..6686    -  promoter       AmpR promoter: bla
   6713..7141    +  rep_origin     f1 ori (sequence partly withheld): f1 bacteriophage origin of replication; arrow indicates direction of (+) strand synthesis
   7173..7240    -  CDS            lacZα (fragment): LacZα fragment of β-galactosidase; lacZ fragment
   7299..7347    +  polyA_signal   poly(A) signal: synthetic polyadenylation signal
   7361..82      +  misc_feature   pause site (across the origin): RNA polymerase II transcriptional pause signal from the human α2 globin gene
