[The description below was written by a language model from this plasmid's Addgene catalogue record and pLannotate feature annotations shown in this document.]
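Description:
Zic4-3505-D2:Luc is a firefly luciferase reporter plasmid built on the pGL3 backbone and catalogued as a mammalian expression vector. It was made to measure the transcriptional activity of a partially deleted version (deletion "D2") of the promoter of the Hydra Zic4 gene. The recorded insert is 2,493 bp of Hydra sequence in a full plasmid of 7,370 nt. The automated feature table does not annotate the promoter fragment itself. However, the unannotated stretch between the upstream pause site and the start of the luciferase coding sequence is where this insert would be expected to sit, directly upstream of the enhanced luc+ gene. The cloning sites used and the exact boundaries of the D2 deletion are not stated in the record.

The reporter cassette follows the usual pGL3 design. A synthetic poly(A) signal and an RNA polymerase II transcriptional pause site from the human α2 globin gene lie upstream of the insert position, reducing read-through transcription from the backbone. Luciferase output should therefore reflect the cloned promoter fragment. The luc+ transcript is terminated by the SV40 polyadenylation signal. The short large T antigen, TcR and lacZα fragments called by the annotation software are most likely non-functional backbone remnants. In bacteria the plasmid is maintained at high copy by a ColE1/pUC-type origin and selected with ampicillin through β-lactamase expressed from its own promoter. An f1 origin is also present for single-stranded DNA production.

The name suggests that the construct belongs to a promoter deletion series. Such plasmids are typically used in luciferase assays that compare deletion variants with the intact promoter to locate regulatory regions controlling Zic4 expression.
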