Addgene plasmid #193004: Zic4-3505-D2:Luc
Purpose: Plasmid to test the Hydra Zic4 promoter activity (partial deletion D2)
Depositing lab: Brigitte Galliot. Depositing organization: University of Geneva. Publication: The transcription factor Zic4 acts as a transdifferentiation switch. Vogg MC, Ferenc J, Buzgariu WC, Perruchoud C , Papasaikas P, Sanchez PGL, Nuninger C , Delucinge-Vivier C , Rampon C , Beccari L, Vriz S , Vincent S , Galliot B , Tsiairis CD. bioRxiv 2021.12.22.47383 10.1101/2021.12.22.473838.
Backbone
  Vector backbone: pGL3
  Vector type: Mammalian Expression
Growth in bacteria
  Bacterial resistance: Ampicillin, 100 μg/mL
  Growth temperature: 37°C
  Growth strain: DH5alpha
  Copy number: High Copy
Gene/Insert
  Gene/Insert name: Hydra Zic4 promoter
  Species: Hydra
  Insert size (bp): 2493
  Mutation: partial deletion of the Hydra Zic4 promoter-D2
  Cloning method: Restriction Enzyme; 5′ cloning site Unknown (unknown if destroyed); 3′ cloning site Unknown (unknown if destroyed)
Terms and licenses: Academic/Nonprofit Terms; Industry Terms: Not Available to Industry
Depositor comments: Please visit for https://www.biorxiv.org/content/10.1101/2021.12.22.473838v1 bioRxiv preprint.
How to cite: Zic4-3505-D2:Luc was a gift from Brigitte Galliot (Addgene plasmid # 193004 ; http://n2t.net/addgene:193004 ; RRID:Addgene_193004)
